Addgene plasmid #53407: HPSE-bio-His
Purpose: Expresses full-length Heparanase precursor ectodomain in mammalian cells. C-terminal rat Cd4d3+4 tag, biotinylation sequence and His tag.
Depositing lab: Gavin Wright. Depositing organization: Wellcome Sanger Institute. Publication: A human platelet receptor protein microarray identifies FcepsilonR1alpha as an activating PEAR1 ligand. Sun Y, Vandenbriele C, Kauskot A, Verhamme P, Hoylaerts MF, Wright GJ. Mol Cell Proteomics. 2015 Feb 23. pii: mcp.M114.046946. 10.1074/mcp.M114.046946 PubMed 25713122.
Backbone
  Vector backbone: pTT3
  Backbone manufacturer: Yves Durocher, NRC
  Backbone size w/o insert (bp): 6618
  Total vector size (bp): 8253
  Modifications to backbone: Rat CD4 d3+4, enzymatic biotinylation sequence, linker and His tag (CD4d3+4-BioLHis).
  Vector type: Mammalian Expression
Growth in bacteria
  Bacterial resistance: Ampicillin, 100 μg/mL
  Growth temperature: 37°C
  Growth strain: Top10
  Copy number: High Copy
Gene/Insert
  Gene/Insert name: HPSE (alt name: Heparanase precursor)
  Species: H. sapiens (human)
  Insert size (bp): 1635
  Entrez Gene: HPSE (a.k.a. HPA, HPA1, HPR1, HPSE1, HSE1)
  Promoter: CMV
  Tag / fusion protein: rat CD4 d3+4 (C terminal on backbone); enzymatic biotinylation sequence (C terminal on backbone); His tag (C terminal on backbone)
  Cloning method: Restriction Enzyme; 5′ cloning site NotI (not destroyed); 3′ cloning site AscI (not destroyed)
  Sequencing primers: 5′ CMV-fwd
Resource information
  A portion of this plasmid was derived from a plasmid made by: Insert was chemically synthesised.
Terms and licenses: Academic/Nonprofit Terms; Industry Terms: Not Available to Industry
Depositor comments: Article ref 125
How to cite: HPSE-bio-His was a gift from Gavin Wright (Addgene plasmid # 53407 ; http://n2t.net/addgene:53407 ; RRID:Addgene_53407)
