[The description below was written by a language model from this plasmid's Addgene catalogue record and pLannotate feature annotations shown in this document.]
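Description:
HPSE-bio-His is a mammalian expression plasmid built on the pTT3 backbone for producing a soluble, tagged recombinant form of human heparanase (HPSE), the endoglycosidase that cleaves heparan sulfate chains from proteoglycans. It is propagated in E. coli as a high-copy plasmid through a ColE1/pUC-type origin and selected with ampicillin via the β-lactamase gene. The backbone also carries a fragment of the Epstein-Barr virus oriP, which in pTT-type vectors supports episomal maintenance and higher yields in transiently transfected cells that express EBNA1. Remnants of lac regulatory elements are annotated but appear to be cloning-vector leftovers.

The chemically synthesised HPSE precursor coding region (about 1.6 kb) sits between retained NotI and AscI sites and is driven by the CMV enhancer and promoter. Annotated adenovirus-derived leader and splice sequences and a chimeric intron fragment lie between the promoter and the coding region, and such elements generally enhance transcript processing and expression. A short hit to an immunoglobulin heavy chain signal sequence is also annotated just upstream of HPSE, though the record does not say which signal peptide directs secretion. The insert is fused in frame at its C terminus to rat CD4 domains 3 and 4, followed according to the catalogue entry by an enzymatic biotinylation sequence, a linker and a His tag; these last short elements are not separately annotated in the feature table. A rabbit β-globin polyadenylation signal terminates the transcript. The CD4 domains provide a common antibody epitope, the biotinylation site allows oriented capture on streptavidin surfaces, and the His tag permits affinity purification. The associated publication describes a human platelet receptor protein microarray used to identify a receptor-ligand interaction, consistent with this design. The sequenced record is 8,267 nt, slightly larger than the stated 8,253 bp.
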