Features (pLannotate 1.2.2; 19 found; start..end, strand, type, name):
    713..768     +  polyA_signal   β-globin poly(A) signal: rabbit β-globin polyadenylation signal (Gil and Proudfoot, 1987)
   1282..2963    -  rep_origin     oriP (fragment): Epstein-Barr virus oriP replication origin (Yates et al., 2000)
   3090..3194    +  promoter       AmpR promoter: bla
   3195..4055    +  CDS            AmpR: β-lactamase; bla; confers resistance to ampicillin, carbenicillin, and related antibiotics
   4226..4814    +  rep_origin     ori: high-copy-number ColE1/pMB1/pBR322/pUC origin of replication
   4997..5089    +  CDS            lacI (fragment): lac repressor; lacI; The lac repressor binds to the lac operator to inhibit transcription in E. coli. This inhibition can be relieved by adding lactose or isopropyl-β-D-thiogalactopyranoside (IPTG).
   5102..5123    +  protein_bind   CAP binding site: CAP binding activates transcription in the presence of cAMP. E. coli catabolite activator protein
   5138..5168    +  promoter       lac promoter: promoter for the E. coli lac operon
   5176..5192    +  protein_bind   lac operator: The lac repressor binds to the lac operator to inhibit transcription in E. coli. This inhibition can be relieved by adding lactose or isopropyl-β-D-thiogalactopyranoside (IPTG). lac repressor encoded by lacI
   5262..5278    +  promoter       tet promoter (fragment): E. coli promoter for tetracycline efflux protein gene
   5288..5313    -  CDS            bla(M) (fragment): β-lactamase lacking the signal sequence; bla(M); allows cytosolic expression of β-lactamase
   5487..5866    +  enhancer       CMV enhancer: human cytomegalovirus immediate early enhancer
   5868..6067    +  promoter       CMV promoter: human cytomegalovirus (CMV) immediate early promoter
   6135..6173    +  misc_feature   Ad SA (fragment): adenovirus major late transcript splice acceptor (Friedrich and Soriano, 1991)
   6206..6415    -  CDS            PTP (fragment): TERM_ADE02 - Experimental evidence at protein level: Swiss-Prot protein existence level 1. Protein covalently bound to the viral DNA that acts as a primer for viral genomic replication by DNA strand displacement. Assembles on the viral origin of replication in an initiation complex with viral polymerase, DBP, host NFIA and host POU2F1/OCT1. During initiation, the polymerase covalently couples the first dCTP with Ser- 580 of pTP. The terminal protein stimulates the template activity over 20 fold compared to protein-free templates. Neo-synthesized viral genomes are linked to two preterminal prot
   6446..6535    +  intron         chimeric intron (fragment): chimera between introns from adenovirus and immunoglobulin heavy chain genes
   6554..6600    +  CDS            IgH signal sequence (fragment): signal sequence from the mouse immunoglobulin heavy chain variable region
   6631..8259    +  CDS            HPSE (sequence partly withheld): HPSE_HUMAN - Also known as HEP, HPA, HPA1, HPR1, HPSE1, HSE1. Experimental evidence at protein level: Swiss-Prot protein existence level 1. Endoglycosidase that cleaves heparan sulfate proteoglycans (HSPGs) into heparan sulfate side chains and core proteoglycans. Participates in extracellular matrix (ECM) degradation and remodeling. Selectively cleaves the linkage between a glucuronic acid unit and an N-sulfo glucosamine unit carrying either a 3-O-sulfo or a 6-O-sulfo group. Can also cleave the linkage between a glucuronic acid unit and an N-sulfo glucosamine unit carrying a 2-O-sulfo group, b
   8257..553     +  CDS            Cd4 (fragment) (across the origin): CD4_RAT - Experimental evidence at protein level: Swiss-Prot protein existence level 1. Integral membrane glycoprotein that plays an essential role in the immune response and serves multiple functions in responses against both external and internal offenses. In T-cells, functions primarily as a coreceptor for MHC class II molecule:peptide complex. The antigens presented by class II peptides are derived from extracellular proteins while class I peptides are derived from cytosolic proteins. Interacts simultaneously with the T-cell receptor (TCR) and the MHC class II presented by antigen presenti
>Addgene plasmid #53407 | HPSE-bio-His | depositor full sequence | sequence record 83186 | HPSE-bio-His sequence 8267 bps
GTCGACCTCCATCACGGCCTATAAGAGTGAGGGGGAGTCAGCGGAGTTCTCCTTCCCACTCAACCTTGGA
GAGGAAAGCCTGCAGGGAGAGTTGAGATGGAAGGCAGAGAAGGCTCCTTCTTCCCAGTCCTGGATCACCT
TCTCCCTAAAGAACCAAAAGGTGTCTGTGCAGAAGTCTACTAGCAACCCCAAGTTCCAGCTGTCCGAAAC
GCTCCCACTCACCCTTCAGATACCCCAGGTCTCCCTTCAGTTTGCTGGTTCTGGCAACCTGACCCTGACT
CTGGACAGAGGGATACTGTATCAGGAAGTGAACCTGGTGGTGATGAAAGTGACTCAGCCCGACAGCAACA
CTTTGACCTGTGAGGTGATGGGACCCACCTCACCCAAGATGAGACTGATCTTGAAGCAGGAGAATCAGGA
GGCCAGGGTCTCCAGGCAGGAGAAAGTGATTCAAGTGCAGGCCCCTGAAGCAGGGGTGTGGCAATGTCTA
CTGAGTGAAGGTGAAGAGGTCAAGATGGACTCCAAGATCCAGGTTTTATCCAAAGGGTTGAATTCCGGCA
GCCTGCACCACATCCTGGACGCCCAGAAGATGCTGTGGAACCACAGGGACAGGAACCTGCCTCCTCTGGC
CCCTCTGGGCCCCCACCACCATCACCACCATTGAGTCTAGACACGTGATTAATTAAGGATCCCCCGACCT
CGACCTCTGGCTAATAAAGGAAATTTATTTTCATTGCAATAGTGTGTTGGAATTTTTTGTGTCTCTCACT
CGGAAGGACATATGGGAGGGCAAATCATTTGGTCGAGATCCCTCGGAGATCTCTAGCTAGAGGATCGATC
CCCGCCCCGGACGAACTAAACCTGACTACGACATCTCTGCCCCTTCTTCGCGGGGCAGTGCATGTAATCC
CTTCAGTTGGTTGGTACAACTTGCCAACTGGGCCCTGTTCCACATGTGACACGGGGGGGGACCAAACACA
AAGGGGTTCTCTGACTGTAGTTGACATCCTTATAAATGGATGTGCACATTTGCCAACACTGAGTGGCTTT
CATCCTGGAGCAGACTTTGCAGTCTGTGGACTGCAACACAACATTGCCTTTATGTGTAACTCTTGGCTGA
AGCTCTTACACCAATGCTGGGGGACATGTACCTCCCAGGGGCCCAGGAAGACTACGGGAGGCTACACCAA
CGTCAATCAGAGGGGCCTGTGTAGCTACCGATAAGCGGACCCTCAAGAGGGCATTAGCAATAGTGTTTAT
AAGGCCCCCTTGTTAACCCTAAACGGGTAGCATATGCTTCCCGGGTAGTAGTATATACTATCCAGACTAA
CCCTAATTCAATAGCATATGTTACCCAACGGGAAGCATATGCTATCGAATTAGGGTTAGTAAAAGGGTCC
TAAGGAACAGCGATATCTCCCACCCCATGAGCTGTCACGGTTTTATTTACATGGGGTCAGGATTCCACGA
GGGTAGTGAACCATTTTAGTCACAAGGGCAGTGGCTGAAGATCAAGGAGCGGGCAGTGAACTCTCCTGAA
TCTTCGCCTGCTTCTTCATTCTCCTTCGTTTAGCTAATAGAATAACTGCTGAGTTGTGAACAGTAAGGTG
TATGTGAGGTGCTCGAAAACAAGGTTTCAGGTGACGCCCCCAGAATAAAATTTGGACGGGGGGTTCAGTG
GTGGCATTGTGCTATGACACCAATATAACCCTCACAAACCCCTTGGGCAATAAATACTAGTGTAGGAATG
AAACATTCTGAATATCTTTAACAATAGAAATCCATGGGGTGGGGACAAGCCGTAAAGACTGGATGTCCAT
CTCACACGAATTTATGGCTATGGGCAACACATAATCCTAGTGCAATATGATACTGGGGTTATTAAGATGT
GTCCCAGGCAGGGACCAAGACAGGTGAACCATGTTGTTACACTCTATTTGTAACAAGGGGAAAGAGAGTG
GACGCCGACAGCAGCGGACTCCACTGGTTGTCTCTAACACCCCCGAAAATTAAACGGGGCTCCACGCCAA
TGGGGCCCATAAACAAAGACAAGTGGCCACTCTTTTTTTTGAAATTGTGGAGTGGGGGCACGCGTCAGCC
CCCACACGCCGCCCTGCGGTTTTGGACTGTAAAATAAGGGTGTAATAACTTGGCTGATTGTAACCCCGCT
AACCACTGCGGTCAAACCACTTGCCCACAAAACCACTAATGGCACCCCGGGGAATACCTGCATAAGTAGG
TGGGCGGGCCAAGATAGGGGCGCGATTGCTGCGATCTGGAGGACAAATTACACACACTTGCGCCTGAGCG
CCAAGCACAGGGTTGTTGGTCCTCATATTCACGAGGTCGCTGAGAGCACGGTGGGCTAATGTTGCCATGG
GTAGCATATACTACCCAAATATCTGGATAGCATATGCTATCCTAATCTATATCTGGGTAGCATAGGCTAT
CCTAATCTATATCTGGGTAGCATATGCTATCCTAATCTATATCTGGGTAGTATATGCTATCCTAATTTAT
ATCTGGGTAGCATAGGCTATCCTAATCTATATCTGGGTAGCATATGCTATCCTAATCTATATCTGGGTAG
TATATGCTATCCTAATCTGTATCCGGGTAGCATATGCTATCCTAATAGAGATTAGGGTAGTATATGCTAT
CCTAATTTATATCTGGGTAGCATATACTACCCAAATATCTGGATAGCATATGCTATCCTAATCTATATCT
GGGTAGCATATGCTATCCTAATCTATATCTGGGTAGCATAGGCTATCCTAATCTATATCTGGGTAGCATA
TGCTATCCTAATCTATATCTGGGTAGTATATGCTATCCTAATTTATATCTGGGTAGCATAGGCTATCCTA
ATCTATATCTGGGTAGCATATGCTATCCTAATCTATATCTGGGTAGTATATGCTATCCTAATCTGTATCC
GGGTAGCATATGCTATCCTCATGATAAGCTGTCAAACATGAGAATTTTCTTGAAGACGAAAGGGCCTCGT
GATACGCCTATTTTTATAGGTTAATGTCATGATAATAATGGTTTCTTAGACGTCAGGTGGCACTTTTCGG
GGAAATGTGCGCGGAACCCCTATTTGTTTATTTTTCTAAATACATTCAAATATGTATCCGCTCATGAGAC
AATAACCCTGATAAATGCTTCAATAATATTGAAAAAGGAAGAGTATGAGTATTCAACATTTCCGTGTCGC
CCTTATTCCCTTTTTTGCGGCATTTTGCCTTCCTGTTTTTGCTCACCCAGAAACGCTGGTGAAAGTAAAA
GATGCTGAAGATCAGTTGGGTGCACGAGTGGGTTACATCGAACTGGATCTCAACAGCGGTAAGATCCTTG
AGAGTTTTCGCCCCGAAGAACGTTTTCCAATGATGAGCACTTTTAAAGTTCTGCTATGTGGCGCGGTATT
ATCCCGTGTTGACGCCGGGCAAGAGCAACTCGGTCGCCGCATACACTATTCTCAGAATGACTTGGTTGAG
TACTCACCAGTCACAGAAAAGCATCTTACGGATGGCATGACAGTAAGAGAATTATGCAGTGCTGCCATAA
CCATGAGTGATAACACTGCGGCCAACTTACTTCTGACAACGATCGGAGGACCGAAGGAGCTAACCGCTTT
TTTGCACAACATGGGGGATCATGTAACTCGCCTTGATCGTTGGGAACCGGAGCTGAATGAAGCCATACCA
AACGACGAGCGTGACACCACGATGCCTGCAGCAATGGCAACAACGTTGCGCAAACTATTAACTGGCGAAC
TACTTACTCTAGCTTCCCGGCAACAATTAATAGACTGGATGGAGGCGGATAAAGTTGCAGGACCACTTCT
GCGCTCGGCCCTTCCGGCTGGCTGGTTTATTGCTGATAAATCTGGAGCCGGTGAGCGTGGGTCTCGCGGT
ATCATTGCAGCACTGGGGCCAGATGGTAAGCCCTCCCGTATCGTAGTTATCTACACGACGGGGAGTCAGG
CAACTATGGATGAACGAAATAGACAGATCGCTGAGATAGGTGCCTCACTGATTAAGCATTGGTAACTGTC
AGACCAAGTTTACTCATATATACTTTAGATTGATTTAAAACTTCATTTTTAATTTAAAAGGATCTAGGTG
AAGATCCTTTTTGATAATCTCATGACCAAAATCCCTTAACGTGAGTTTTCGTTCCACTGAGCGTCAGACC
CCGTAGAAAAGATCAAAGGATCTTCTTGAGATCCTTTTTTTCTGCGCGTAATCTGCTGCTTGCAAACAAA
AAAACCACCGCTACCAGCGGTGGTTTGTTTGCCGGATCAAGAGCTACCAACTCTTTTTCCGAAGGTAACT
GGCTTCAGCAGAGCGCAGATACCAAATACTGTTCTTCTAGTGTAGCCGTAGTTAGGCCACCACTTCAAGA
ACTCTGTAGCACCGCCTACATACCTCGCTCTGCTAATCCTGTTACCAGTGGCTGCTGCCAGTGGCGATAA
GTCGTGTCTTACCGGGTTGGACTCAAGACGATAGTTACCGGATAAGGCGCAGCGGTCGGGCTGAACGGGG
GGTTCGTGCACACAGCCCAGCTTGGAGCGAACGACCTACACCGAACTGAGATACCTACAGCGTGAGCTAT
GAGAAAGCGCCACGCTTCCCGAAGGGAGAAAGGCGGACAGGTATCCGGTAAGCGGCAGGGTCGGAACAGG
AGAGCGCACGAGGGAGCTTCCAGGGGGAAACGCCTGGTATCTTTATAGTCCTGTCGGGTTTCGCCACCTC
TGACTTGAGCGTCGATTTTTGTGATGCTCGTCAGGGGGGCGGAGCCTATGGAAAAACGCCAGCAACGCGG
CCTTTTTACGGTTCCTGGCCTTTTGCTGGCCTTTTGCTCACATGTTCTTTCCTGCGTTATCCCCTGATTC
TGTGGATAACCGTATTACCGCCTTTGAGTGAGCTGATACCGCTCGCCGCAGCCGAACGACCGAGCGCAGC
GAGTCAGTGAGCGAGGAAGCGGAAGAGCGCCCAATACGCAAACCGCCTCTCCCCGCGCGTTGGCCGATTC
ATTAATGCAGCTGGCACGACAGGTTTCCCGACTGGAAAGCGGGCAGTGAGCGCAACGCAATTAATGTGAG
TTAGCTCACTCATTAGGCACCCCAGGCTTTACACTTTATGCTTCCGGCTCGTATGTTGTGTGGAATTGTG
AGCGGATAACAATTTCACACAGGAAACAGCTATGACCATGATTACGCCAAGCTCTAGCTAGAGGTCGACC
AATTCTCATGTTTGACAGCTTATCATCGCAGATCCGGGCAACGTTGTTGCCATTGCTGCAGGCGCAGAAC
TGGTAGGTATGGAAGATCTATACATTGAATCAATATTGGCAATTAGCCATATTAGTCATTGGTTATATAG
CATAAATCAATATTGGCTATTGGCCATTGCATACGTTGTATCTATATCATAATATGTACATTTATATTGG
CTCATGTCCAATATGACCGCCATGTTGACATTGATTATTGACTAGTTATTAATAGTAATCAATTACGGGG
TCATTAGTTCATAGCCCATATATGGAGTTCCGCGTTACATAACTTACGGTAAATGGCCCGCCTGGCTGAC
CGCCCAACGACCCCCGCCCATTGACGTCAATAATGACGTATGTTCCCATAGTAACGCCAATAGGGACTTT
CCATTGACGTCAATGGGTGGAGTATTTACGGTAAACTGCCCACTTGGCAGTACATCAAGTGTATCATATG
CCAAGTCCGCCCCCTATTGACGTCAATGACGGTAAATGGCCCGCCTGGCATTATGCCCAGTACATGACCT
TACGGGACTTTCCTACTTGGCAGTACATCTACGTATTAGTCATCGCTATTACCATGGTGATGCGGTTTTG
GCAGTACACCAATGGGCGTGGATAGCGGTTTGACTCACGGGGATTTCCAAGTCTCCACCCCATTGACGTC
AATGGGAGTTTGTTTTGGCACCAAAATCAACGGGACTTTCCAAAATGTCGTAATAACCCCGCCCCGTTGA
CGCAAATGGGCGGTAGGCGTGTACGGTGGGAGGTCTATATAAGCAGAGCTCGTTTAGTGAACCGTCAGAT
CCTCACTCTCTTCCGCATCGCTGTCTGCGAGGGCCAGCTGTTGGGCTCGCGGTTGAGGACAAACTCTTCG
CGGTCTTTCCAGTACTCTTGGATCGGAAACCCGTCGGCCTCCGAACGGTACTCCGCCACCGAGGGACCTG
AGCGAGTCCGCATCGACCGGATCGGAAAACCTCTCGAGAAAGGCGTCTAACCAGTCACAGTCGCAAGGTA
GGCTGAGCACCGTGGCGGGCGGCAGCGGGTGGCGGTCGGGGTTGTTTCTGGCGGAGGTGCTGCTGATGAT
GTAATTAAAGTAGGCGGTCTTGAGACGGCGGATGGTCGAGGTGAGGTGTGGCAGGCTTGAGATCCAGCTG
TTGGGGTGAGTACTCCCTCTCAAAAGCGGGCATTACTTCTGCGCTAAGATTGTCAGTTTCCAAAAACGAG
GAGGATTTGATATTCACCTGGCCCGATCTGGCCATACACTTGAGTGACAATGACATCCACTTTGCCTTTC
TCTCCACAGGTGTCCACTCCCAGGTCCAAGTTTAAACTGCGGCCGCCACCATGGTGCTGAGAAGCAAGCC
CGCCCTGCCCCCTCCTCTGATGCTGCTGCTGCTCGGCCCTCTGGGACCTCTGTCTCCTGGCGCCCTGCCT
AGACCAGCCCAGGCC
[222 nt withheld, positions 6736-6957]
AGCACCTTCGAGGAACGGTCCTACTGGCAGAGCCAGGTCAACCAGGACATCTGCAAGTACGGCAGCATCC
CCCCCGACGTGGAAGAAAAGCTGCGGCTGGAATGGCCCTACCAGGAACAGCTGCTGCTGAGAGAGCACTA
CCAGAAGAAGTTCAAGAACAGCACCTATAGTCGGTCTAGCGTGGACGTGCTGTACACCTTCGCCAACTGC
AGCGGCCTGGACCTGATCTTCGGCCTGAACGCCCTGCTGAGAACCGCCGATCTGCAGTGGAACAGCAGCA
ACGCCCAGCTGCTCCTCGACTACTGCTCTAGCAAGGGCTACAACATCAGCTGGGAGCTGGGCAACGAGCC
CAACTCCTTCCTGAAGAAGGCCGACATCTTCATCAACGGCAGCCAGCTGGGCGAGGACTTCATCCAGCTG
CACAAGCTGCTGCGGAAGTCCACCTTCAAGAACGCCAAGCTGTACGGACCAGACGTGGGCCAGCCTAGAC
GCAAGACCGCCAAGATGCTGAAGTCCTTTCTCAAGGCTGGAGGCGAAGTGATCGACTCTGTCACCTGGCA
CCACTACTACCTGAACGGCCGGACCGCCACCAGAGAGGACTTTCTGAACCCCGACGTGCTGGACATCTTT
ATCAGCAGCGTGCAGAAAGTGTTCCAGGTGGTGGAGAGCACCAGACCCGGCAAGAAAGTGTGGCTGGGCG
AGACAAGCAGCGCTTATGGCGGCGGAGCCCCCCTGCTGTCTGACACCTTCGCTGCCGGCTTCATGTGGCT
GGACAAGCTGGGCCTGAGCGCCAGAATGGGCATCGAGGTGGTCATGAGACAGGTGTTCTTCGGAGCCGGC
AACTACCACCTGGTGGACGAGAACTTCGACCCCCTGCCCGACTACTGGCTGTCCCTGCTGTTCAAGAAAC
TCGTGGGCACCAAGGTGCTGATGGCCAGCGTGCAGGGCAGCAAGCGGCGGAAGCTGAGAGTGTATCTGCA
CTGCACCAACACCGACAACCCCCGGTACAAAGAGGGCGACCTGACCCTGTACGCCATCAATCTGCACAAC
GTGACCAAGTACCTGAGACTGCCCTACCCCTTCAGCAACAAACAGGTGGACAAGTATCTGCTGAGGCCCC
TGGGCCCTCACGGCCTGCTGTCCAAGAGCGTGCAGCTGAATGGCCTGACCCTGAAGATGGTGGATGATCA
GACCCTCCCCCCCCTGATGGAAAAGCCCCTGAGGCCTGGCTCTAGCCTGGGCCTGCCCGCCTTCAGCTAC
AGCTTCTTCGTGATCCGGAACGCCAAGGTGGCCGCCTGCATTGGCGCGCC
