>Addgene plasmid #53407 | HPSE-bio-His | addgene partial sequence | sequence record 94017 | pMT2-F 5'-TTGCCTTTCTCTCCACAGGT-3'
GCGGCCGCCACCATGGTGCTGAGAAGCAAGCCCGCCCTGCCCCCTCCTCTGATGCTGCTGCTGCTCGGCC
CTCTGGGACCTCTGTCTCCTGGCGCCCTGCCTAGACCAGCCCAGGCC
[222 nt withheld, positions 118-339]
AGCACCTTCGAGGAACGGTCCTACTGGCAGAGCCAGGTCAACCAGGACATCTGCAAGTACGGCAGCATCC
CCCCCGACGTGGAAGAAAAGCTGCGGCTGGAATGGCCCTACCAGGAACAGCTGCTGCTGAGAGAGCACTA
CCAGAAGAAGTTCAAGAACAGCACCTATAGTCGGTCTAGCGTGGACGTGCTGTACACCTTCGCCAACTGC
AGCGGCCTGGACCTGATCTTCGGCCTGAACGCCCTGCTGAGAACCGCCGATCTGCAGTGGAACAGCAGCA
ACGCCCAGCTGCTCCTCGACTACTGCTCTAGCAAGGGCTACAACATCAGCTGGGAGCTGGGCAACGAGCC
CAACTCCTTCCTGAAGAAGGCCGACATCTTCATCAACGGCAGCCAGCTGGGCGAGGACTTCATCCAGCTG
CACAAGCTGCTGCGGAAGTCCACCTTCAAGAACGCCAAGCTGTACGGACCAGACGTGGGCCAGCCTAGAC
GCAAGACCGCCAAGATGCTGA
