>Addgene plasmid #53407 | HPSE-bio-His | addgene partial sequence | sequence record 94152 | rb_glob_PA_term-R 5'-CCCATATGTCCTTCCGAGTG-3'
AATAAATTTCCTTTATTAGCCAGAGGTCGAGGTCGGGGGATCCTTAATTAATCACGTGTCTAGACTCAAT
GGTGGTGATGGTGGTGGGGGCCCAGAGGGGCCAGAGGAGGCAGGTTCCTGTCCCTGTGGTTCCACAGCAT
CTTCTGGGCGTCCAGGATGTGGTGCAGGCTGCCGGAATTCAACCCTTTGGATAAAACCTGGATCTTGGAG
TCCATCTTGACCTCTTCACCTTCACTCAGTAGACATTGCCACACCCCTGCTTCAGGGGCCTGCACTTGAA
TCACTTTCTCCTGCCTGGAGACCCTGGCCTCCTGATTCTCCTGCTTCAAGATCAGTCTCATCTTGGGTGA
GGTGGGTCCCATCACCTCACAGGTCAAAGTGTTGCTGTCGGGCTGAGTCACTTTCATCACCACCAGGTTC
ACTTCCTGATACAGTATCCCTCTGTCCAGAGTCAGGGTCAGGTTGCCAGAACCAGCAAACTGAAGGGAGA
CCTGGGGTATCTGAAGGGTGAGTGGGAGCGTTTCGGACAGCTGGAACTTGGGGTTGCTAGTAGACTTCTG
CACAGACACCTTTTGGTTCTTTAGGGAGAAGGTGATCCAGGACTGGGAAGAAGGAGCCTTCTCTGCCTTC
CATCTCAACTCTCCCTGCAGGCTTTCCTCTCCAAGGTTGAGTGGGAAGGAGAACTCCGCTGACTCCCCCT
CACTCTTATAGGCCGTGATGGAGGTCGACGGCGCGCCAATGCAGGCGGCCACCTTGGCGTTCCGGATCAC
GAAGAAGCTGTAGCTGAAGGCGGGCAGGCCCAGGCTAGAGCCAGGCCTCAGGGGCTT
